Addgene plasmid #202849: Salsa-BC8-P1A8
Purpose: Expression of barcoded reporter plasmid for PRESTO-Salsa; EGFP/BC8
Depositing lab: Noah Palm. Depositing organization: Yale University. Publication: Highly multiplexed bioactivity screening reveals human and microbiota metabolome-GPCRome interactions. Chen H, Rosen CE, Gonzalez-Hernandez JA, Song D, Potempa J, Ring AM, Palm NW. Cell. 2023 Jul 6;186(14):3095-3110.e19. doi: 10.1016/j.cell.2023.05.024. Epub 2023 Jun 14. PubMed 37321219.
Backbone
  Vector backbone: pCER206
  Vector type: Mammalian Expression
Growth in bacteria
  Bacterial resistance: Ampicillin, 100 μg/mL
  Growth temperature: 37°C
  Growth strain: DH5alpha
  Copy number: High Copy
Gene/Insert
  Gene/Insert name: EGFP/BC8
  Species: Synthetic
  Insert size (bp): 730
  Promoter: Tet Response Element (TRE)
  Cloning method: Restriction Enzyme; 5′ cloning site BsrGI (not destroyed); 3′ cloning site HindIII (not destroyed)
  Sequencing primers: 5′ Custom primer (GAAGCGCGATCACATGG)
Terms and licenses: Academic/Nonprofit Terms; Industry Terms: Not Available to Industry
How to cite: Salsa-BC8-P1A8 was a gift from Noah Palm (Addgene plasmid # 202849 ; http://n2t.net/addgene:202849 ; RRID:Addgene_202849)
