[The description below was written by a language model from this plasmid's Addgene catalogue record and pLannotate feature annotations shown in this document.]
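Description:
Salsa-BC8-P1A8 is a 5.1 kb mammalian expression plasmid built on the pCER206 backbone that serves as one of the barcoded reporter plasmids for PRESTO-Salsa, a highly multiplexed screening format for GPCR bioactivity. It is propagated in E. coli as a high-copy plasmid through a ColE1/pUC-type origin and selected with ampicillin via the β-lactamase gene and its native promoter. No mammalian selection marker is annotated. The short hits to lacI, SV40 large T antigen and an aminoglycoside phosphotransferase are fragments that look like backbone remnants rather than functional genes.

The payload is a synthetic 730 bp EGFP/BC8 insert placed under a Tet Response Element promoter. The feature table shows a central block of tetO repeats flanked by minimal promoters facing in opposite directions, which suggests a bidirectional Tet-responsive arrangement. On one side, a TRE3G-type promoter fragment drives the mammalian codon-optimized EGFP coding sequence, followed by an SV40 polyadenylation signal. The insert was cloned between BsrGI and HindIII sites, and since it only slightly exceeds the EGFP coding sequence, the barcode is presumably a short tag just downstream of EGFP, although it is not annotated separately. On the other side, a minimal CMV promoter faces a polylinker fragment, a rabbit β-globin intron and a β-globin poly(A) signal, with no annotated coding sequence apart from a short β-globin exon match.

In use, a tetracycline-controlled transactivator binding the TRE would induce EGFP and a barcode-bearing transcript. This would let reporter output be traced to an individual plasmid in a pool. The record does not state which receptor this barcode corresponds to, or what the P1A8 designation means.
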