Features (pLannotate 1.2.2; 17 found; start..end, strand, type, name):
      2..55      +  CDS            lacI (fragment): lac repressor; lacI; The lac repressor binds to the lac operator to inhibit transcription in E. coli. This inhibition can be relieved by adding lactose or isopropyl-β-D-thiogalactopyranoside (IPTG).
    388..443     -  polyA_signal   β-globin poly(A) signal: rabbit β-globin polyadenylation signal (Gil and Proudfoot, 1987)
    518..640     -  CDS            HBB: HBB_COLGU - Experimental evidence at transcript level: Swiss-Prot protein existence level 2. Involved in oxygen transport from the lung to the various peripheral tissues. From Colobus guereza (Mantled guereza) (Eastern black-and-white colobus monkey).
    644..1216    -  intron         β-globin intron: intron from rabbit β-globin gene
   1312..1343    -  misc_feature   MCS (fragment): pUC18/19 multiple cloning site
   1437..1475    -  promoter       minimal CMV promoter: human cytomegalovirus (CMV) immediate early promoter
   1493..1708    -  protein_bind   tetracycline response element (fragment): contains seven copies of the tetracycline operator tetO tetracycline repressor TetR
   1708..1753    +  promoter       TRE3GV promoter (fragment): 3rd-generation Tet-responsive promoter that can be activated by binding of Tet-On® 3G, optimized for retroviral and lentiviral vectors
   1829..1856    +  misc_feature   MCS (fragment): pBluescript multiple cloning site
   1861..2580    +  CDS            EGFP: the original enhanced GFP (Yang et al., 1996) mammalian codon-optimized
   2591..2613    +  misc_feature   MCS (fragment): pBluescript multiple cloning site
   2627..2761    -  polyA_signal   SV40 poly(A) signal: SV40 polyadenylation signal
   2784..2867    -  CDS            large T antigen (fragment): large T antigen from SV40 (simian virus 40)
   2861..3091    -  CDS            str (fragment): STR_KLEPN - Protein inferred from homology: Swiss-Prot protein existence level 3. The aminoglycoside phosphotransferases achieve inactivation of their antibiotic substrates by phosphorylation. From Klebsiella pneumoniae.
   3210..3314    +  promoter       AmpR promoter: bla
   3315..4175    +  CDS            AmpR: β-lactamase; bla; confers resistance to ampicillin, carbenicillin, and related antibiotics
   4346..4934    +  rep_origin     ori: high-copy-number ColE1/pMB1/pBR322/pUC origin of replication
>Addgene plasmid #202849 | Salsa-BC8-P1A8 | addgene full sequence | sequence record 413395 | Addgene NGS Result
AGCGCCCAATACGCAAACCGCCTCTCCCCGCGCGTTGGCCGATTCATTAATGCAGTCGAGGGATCTCCAT
AAGAGAAGAGGGACAGCTATGACTGGGAGTAGTCAGGAGAGGAGGAAAAATCTGGCTAGTAAAACATGTA
AGGAAAATTTTAGGGATGTTAAAGAAAAAAATAACACAAAACAAAATATAAAAAAAATCTAACCTCAAGT
CAAGGCTTTTCTATGGAATAAGGAATGGACAGCAGGGGGCTGTTTCATATACTGATGACCTCTTTATAGC
CAACCTTTGTTCATGGCAGCCAGCATATGGGCATATGTTGCCAAACTCTAAACCAAATACTCATTCTGAT
GTTTTAAATGATTTGCCCTCCCATATGTCCTTCCGAGTGAGAGACACAAAAAATTCCAACACACTATTGC
AATGAAAATAAATTTCCTTTATTAGCCAGAAGTCAGATGCTCAAGGGGCTTCATGATGTCCCCATAATTT
TTGGCAGAGGGAAAAAGATCGATCTCAGTGGTATTTGTGAGCCAGGGCATTGGCCACACCAGCCACCACC
TTCTGATAGGCAGCCTGCACCTGAGGAGTGAATTCTTTGCCAAAATGATGAGACAGCACAACAACCAGCA
CGTTGCCCAGGAGCTGTAGGAAAGAGAAGAAGGCATGAACATGGTTAGCAGAGGGGCCCGGTTTGGACTC
AGAGTATTTTATCCTCATCTCAAACAGTGTATATCATTGTAACCATAAAGAGAAAGGCAGGATGATGACC
AGGGTGTAGTTGTTTCTACCAATAAGAATATTTCCACGCCAGCCAGAATTTATATGCAGAAATATTCTAC
CTTATCATTTAATTATAACAATTGTTCTCTAAAACTGTGCTGAAGTACAATATAATATACCCTGATTGCC
TTGAAAAAAAAGTGATTAGAGAAAGTACTTACAATCTGACAAATAAACAAAAGTGAATTTAAAAATTCGT
TACAAATGCAAGCTAAAGTTTAACGAAAAAGTTACAGAAAATGAAAAGAAAATAAGAGGAGACAATGGTT
GTCAACAGAGTAGAAAGTGAAAGAAACAAAATTATCATGAGGGTCCATGGTGATACAAGGGACATCTTCC
CATTCTAAACAACACCCTGAAAACTTTGCCCCCTCCATATAACATGAATTTTACAATAGCGAAAAAGAAA
GAACAATCAAGGGTCCCCAAACTCACCCTGAAGTTCTCAGCTCTAGAGATATCGTCGAGGCCGCGCTAGC
GTTTAAACTGTCGACCTTAATTAAGAGATCTGCTCGAGGCGCGTCAGCTGACTAGAGGATCCCCGGGTAC
CGAGCTCGAATTCGGGGCCGCGGAGGCTGGATCGGTCCCGGTGTCTTCTATGGAGGTCAAAACAGCGTGG
ATGGCGTCTCCAGGCGATCTGACGGTTCACTAAACGAGCTCTGCTTATATAGGCCTCCCACCGTACACGC
CTACCTCGACCCGGGTACCGAGCTCGACTTTCACTTTTCTCTATCACTGATAGGGAGTGGTAAACTCGAC
TTTCACTTTTCTCTATCACTGATAGGGAGTGGTAAACTCGACTTTCACTTTTCTCTATCACTGATAGGGA
GTGGTAAACTCGACTTTCACTTTTCTCTATCACTGATAGGGAGTGGTAAACTCGACTTTCACTTTTCTCT
ATCACTGATAGGGAGTGGTAAACTCGACCTATATAAGCAGAGCTCGTTTAGTGAACCGTCAGATCGCCTG
GAGACGCCATCCACGCTGTTTTGACCTCCATAGAAGACACCGGGACCGATCCAGCCTCCGCGGCCCCGAA
TTCCTGCAGCGGCCGCTCTAGAACTAGTGGATCCCCGCGGATGGTGAGCAAGGGCGAGGAGCTGTTCACC
GGGGTGGTGCCCATCCTGGTCGAGCTGGACGGCGACGTAAACGGCCACAAGTTCAGCGTGTCCGGCGAGG
GCGAGGGCGATGCCACCTACGGCAAGCTGACCCTGAAGTTCATCTGCACCACCGGCAAGCTGCCCGTGCC
CTGGCCCACCCTCGTGACCACCCTGACCTACGGCGTGCAGTGCTTCAGCCGCTACCCCGACCACATGAAG
CAGCACGACTTCTTCAAGTCCGCCATGCCCGAAGGCTACGTCCAGGAGCGCACCATCTTCTTCAAGGACG
ACGGCAACTACAAGACCCGCGCCGAGGTGAAGTTCGAGGGCGACACCCTGGTGAACCGCATCGAGCTGAA
GGGCATCGACTTCAAGGAGGACGGCAACATCCTGGGGCACAAGCTGGAGTACAACTACAACAGCCACAAC
GTCTATATCATGGCCGACAAGCAGAAGAACGGCATCAAGGTGAACTTCAAGATCCGCCACAACATCGAGG
ACGGCAGCGTGCAGCTCGCCGACCACTACCAGCAGAACACCCCCATCGGCGACGGCCCCGTGCTGCTGCC
CGACAACCACTACCTGAGCACCCAGTCCGCCCTGAGCAAAGACCCCAACGAGAAGCGCGATCACATGGTC
CTGCTGGAGTTCGTGACCGCCGCCGGGATCACTCTCGGCATGGACGAGCTGTACAAGTAAACCTAGACTA
GAATTCGATATCAAGCTTGTCGACCTAGTTCTAGAGGATCCAGACATGATAAGATACATTGATGAGTTTG
GACAAACCACAACTAGAATGCAGTGAAAAAAATGCTTTATTTGTGAAATTTGTGATGCTATTGCTTTATT
TGTAACCATTATAAGCTGCAATAAACAAGTTAACAACAACAATTGCATTCATTTTATGTTTCAGGTTCAG
GGGGAGGTGTGGGAGGTTTTTTAAAGCAAGTAAAACCTCTACAAATGTGGTATGGCTGATTATGATCCTG
CAAGCCTCGTCGTCCTGGCCGGACCACGCTATCTGTGCAAGGTCCCCGGCCCCGGACGCGCGCTCCATGA
GCAGAGCGCCCGCCGCCGAGGCGAAGACTCGGGCGGCGCCCTGCCCGTCCCACCAGGTCAACAGGCGGTA
ACCGGCCTCTTCATCGGGAATGCGCGCGACCTTCAGCATCGCCGGCATGTCCCCCTGGCGGACGGGAAGT
ATCCAGCTCGACCAAGCTGGCCGCGTCGAGTGAAGACGAAAGGGCCTCGTGATACGCCTATTTTTATAGG
TTAATGTCATGATAATAATGGTTTCTTAGACGTCAGGTGGCACTTTTCGGGGAAATGTGCGCGGAACCCC
TATTTGTTTATTTTTCTAAATACATTCAAATATGTATCCGCTCATGAGACAATAACCCTGATAAATGCTT
CAATAATATTGAAAAAGGAAGAGTATGAGTATTCAACATTTCCGTGTCGCCCTTATTCCCTTTTTTGCGG
CATTTTGCCTTCCTGTTTTTGCTCACCCAGAAACGCTGGTGAAAGTAAAAGATGCTGAAGATCAGTTGGG
TGCACGAGTGGGTTACATCGAACTGGATCTCAACAGCGGTAAGATCCTTGAGAGTTTTCGCCCCGAAGAA
CGTTTTCCAATGATGAGCACTTTTAAAGTTCTGCTATGTGGCGCGGTATTATCCCGTGTTGACGCCGGGC
AAGAGCAACTCGGTCGCCGCATACACTATTCTCAGAATGACTTGGTTGAGTACTCACCAGTCACAGAAAA
GCATCTTACGGATGGCATGACAGTAAGAGAATTATGCAGTGCTGCCATAACCATGAGTGATAACACTGCG
GCCAACTTACTTCTGACAACGATCGGAGGACCGAAGGAGCTAACCGCTTTTTTGCACAACATGGGGGATC
ATGTAACTCGCCTTGATCGTTGGGAACCGGAGCTGAATGAAGCCATACCAAACGACGAGCGTGACACCAC
GATGCCTGTAGCAATGGCAACAACGTTGCGCAAACTATTAACTGGCGAACTACTTACTCTAGCTTCCCGG
CAACAATTAATAGACTGGATGGAGGCGGATAAAGTTGCAGGACCACTTCTGCGCTCGGCCCTTCCGGCTG
GCTGGTTTATTGCTGATAAATCTGGAGCCGGTGAGCGTGGGTCTCGCGGTATCATTGCAGCACTGGGGCC
AGATGGTAAGCCCTCCCGTATCGTAGTTATCTACACGACGGGGAGTCAGGCAACTATGGATGAACGAAAT
AGACAGATCGCTGAGATAGGTGCCTCACTGATTAAGCATTGGTAACTGTCAGACCAAGTTTACTCATATA
TACTTTAGATTGATTTAAAACTTCATTTTTAATTTAAAAGGATCTAGGTGAAGATCCTTTTTGATAATCT
CATGACCAAAATCCCTTAACGTGAGTTTTCGTTCCACTGAGCGTCAGACCCCGTAGAAAAGATCAAAGGA
TCTTCTTGAGATCCTTTTTTTCTGCGCGTAATCTGCTGCTTGCAAACAAAAAAACCACCGCTACCAGCGG
TGGTTTGTTTGCCGGATCAAGAGCTACCAACTCTTTTTCCGAAGGTAACTGGCTTCAGCAGAGCGCAGAT
ACCAAATACTGTTCTTCTAGTGTAGCCGTAGTTAGGCCACCACTTCAAGAACTCTGTAGCACCGCCTACA
TACCTCGCTCTGCTAATCCTGTTACCAGTGGCTGCTGCCAGTGGCGATAAGTCGTGTCTTACCGGGTTGG
ACTCAAGACGATAGTTACCGGATAAGGCGCAGCGGTCGGGCTGAACGGGGGGTTCGTGCACACAGCCCAG
CTTGGAGCGAACGACCTACACCGAACTGAGATACCTACAGCGTGAGCTATGAGAAAGCGCCACGCTTCCC
GAAGGGAGAAAGGCGGACAGGTATCCGGTAAGCGGCAGGGTCGGAACAGGAGAGCGCACGAGGGAGCTTC
CAGGGGGAAACGCCTGGTATCTTTATAGTCCTGTCGGGTTTCGCCACCTCTGACTTGAGCGTCGATTTTT
GTGATGCTCGTCAGGGGGGCGGAGCCTATGGAAAAACGCCAGCAACGCGGCCTTTTTACGGTTCCTGGCC
TTTTGCTGGCCTTTTGCTCACATGTTCTTTCCTGCGTTATCCCCTGATTCTGTGGATAACCGTATTACCG
CCTTTGAGTGAGCTGATACCGCTCGCCGCAGCCGAACGACCGAGCGCAGCGAGTCAGTGAGCGAGGAAGC
GGAAG
