>Addgene plasmid #202849 | Salsa-BC8-P1A8 | depositor partial sequence | sequence record 393722 | BC8
ACCTAGACTA
